Addgene plasmid #29129: pEMS1253
Purpose: Expression of the eGFP reporter gene was not detected in the brain using eGFP. Untested in the eye.
Depositing lab: Elizabeth Simpson. Depositing organization: University of British Columbia. Publication: A regulatory toolbox of MiniPromoters to drive selective expression in the brain. Portales-Casamar E, Swanson DJ, Liu L, de Leeuw CN, Banks KG, Ho Sui SJ, Fulton DL, Ali J, Amirabbasi M, Arenillas DJ, Babyak N, Black SF, Bonaguro RJ, Brauer E, Candido TR, Castellarin M, Chen J, Chen Y, Cheng JC, Chopra V, Docking TR, Dreolini L, D'Souza CA, Flynn EK, Glenn R, Hatakka K, Hearty TG, Imanian B, Jiang S, Khorasan-zadeh S, Komljenovic I, Laprise S, Liao NY, Lim JS, Lithwick S, Liu F, Liu J, Lu M, McConechy M, McLeod AJ, Milisavljevic M, Mis J, O'Connor K, Palma B, Palmquist DL, Schmouth JF, Swanson MI, Tam B, Ticoll A, Turner JL, Varhol R, Vermeulen J, Watkins RF, Wilson G, Wong BK, Wong SH, Wong TY, Yang GS, Ypsilanti AR, Jones SJ, Holt RA, Goldowitz D, Wasserman WW, Simpson EM. Proc Natl Acad Sci U S A. 2010 Sep 21. 107(38):16589-94. 10.1073/pnas.1009158107 PubMed 20807748.
Backbone
  Vector backbone: pEMS1307
  Backbone size w/o insert (bp): 16482
  Vector type: Pleiades Promoter Project [sic, Pleaides Plieades]
Growth in bacteria
  Bacterial resistance: Ampicillin, 100 μg/mL
  Growth temperature: 37°C
  Growth strain: DH5alpha
  Growth instructions: DH10B
  Copy number: High Copy
Gene/Insert
  Gene/Insert name: Ple108 (alt names: HBEGF; heparin-binding EGF-like growth factor)
  Species: H. sapiens (human)
  Insert size (bp): 3962
  Entrez Gene: HBEGF (a.k.a. DTR, DTS, DTSF, HEGFL)
  Tag / fusion protein: EGFP-NLS (C terminal on backbone)
  Cloning method: Restriction Enzyme; 5′ cloning site FseI (unknown if destroyed); 3′ cloning site AscI (unknown if destroyed)
  Sequencing primers: 5′ Unknown
Terms and licenses: Academic/Nonprofit Terms; Industry Terms: Not Available to Industry
Depositor comments: Insert was not sequence confirmed, ends may be different and may contain some internal SNPs (sequence is based on initial cloning design, and not necessarily final cloning design) Please note that Addgene's sequencing results differ from the full sequence information provided by the depositing laboratory by a 2 nucleotide deletion at bp#4123 & 4124. This deletion is not known to affect the function of the plasmid.
How to cite: pEMS1253 was a gift from Elizabeth Simpson (Addgene plasmid # 29129 ; http://n2t.net/addgene:29129 ; RRID:Addgene_29129)
