[The description below was written by a language model from this plasmid's Addgene catalogue record.]
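Description:
pEMS1253 is a Pleiades Promoter Project plasmid built on the large pEMS1307 backbone (about 16.5 kb without insert). It carries Ple108, a roughly 4 kb human MiniPromoter designed from regulatory sequence of HBEGF (heparin-binding EGF-like growth factor). The MiniPromoter was inserted by restriction cloning between FseI and AscI sites, upstream of a backbone-encoded EGFP-NLS reporter. Any transcriptional activity of the HBEGF-derived element should therefore appear as nuclear-localised green fluorescence. The plasmid is maintained in E. coli at high copy under ampicillin selection. The record gives no feature table, so the origin of replication and the other backbone elements that account for its large size, such as any targeting or integration sequences, are not stated.

The construct belongs to a collection of compact human promoter designs intended to drive selective, region- or cell-type-specific expression in the brain, each tested with a reporter readout. For Ple108 the recorded result is negative: EGFP expression was not detected in the brain, and the construct was not tested in the eye. It is therefore mainly useful as a documented design in the MiniPromoter series, or as a starting point for re-engineering, rather than as a validated expression tool.

The depositor notes that the insert was not sequence confirmed. The supplied sequence reflects the initial cloning design, so the insert ends may differ and internal SNPs may be present. Repository sequencing also found a two-nucleotide deletion relative to the depositor's full sequence, which is not known to affect function.
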