>Addgene plasmid #29129 | pEMS1253 | addgene partial sequence | sequence record 38727 | EGFP-N 5'-CGTCGCCGTCCAGCTCGACCAG-3'
ACCATGGTGGCGGAAGTTCCTATACCTTTTGAAGAATAGGAACTTCGGAATAGGAACTTCGGCGCCGGTC
CCGCACCGAGAGGAGGCGGCGAGGCACCAGTCACTTTCGAAGCGGCGGCCACTGGGCGCTGGCACCAGAG
CTGGGCGGCGGAGCTCAGGAGATTCCGCCGGGCACCGTCTGCCGCCCGCCTCTGCGTGCAAGCCTGGCCG
GGACCCAGGCGCAGCTCGCTCTTCTTGAGTGTCTTGTCTTGCTCACTCAGCCCGCCCGCGCGGCCGCCCG
ACCCCGCGCGCCTAGGTCAGGCCAGCCAGCAGCGTGGCCCGCGTAGCTCCTTCGGCCGAATGAGCGCTGC
CCGGCTCGCGGCCGGGAATAAGGCTCCAGGAGGCGCGGAAGCTCCGCCCCGCCCGGCGCCGCCCCCTCCC
TCCTCCCGTGCTGGGAAGCTCGCCCGGCTCGCGGCGCCGGCAGCGCAGCCCCCGACCCCGCGGGCGCGGC
GGAGGACTGGGCGGGAGGAGAGGGCGGCGTTCACAATTTTTGGGACCAGGCCGAGGCAGCCGCGGCCTGA
TTGTGGGTAGGGCTACTGACCGGCAGGTGGCGGAGAGCGGTTCCTACCTTTCCCCAAACGCCTGTCACTC
TGCAGCCTTGTGACTGACTGCTGAGCTGAGTTCTGTTCCGGGCCTGGCCTCTTGCTTCATCTAAGCCCCA
TACCA
