>Addgene plasmid #29129 | pEMS1253 | addgene partial sequence | sequence record 41117 | pEMS1307-fwd 5'-ccgcacgtctaagaaaccat-3'
GCCGGCCGAGGTAACACATGCGGAGATGCCCAGGCACATCTCTAGAAAGTGTGCAGTGTTGGCCTCCTCC
ATCCACCTGTCTCCAGATTGGGGAAACAGAGGGGAATGAGGAGCTCTTGGCCGCCCTANATGAGGCTGTG
AATGGTGAGCACTGA
